>Addgene plasmid #144722 | TFORF3246 | addgene full sequence | sequence record 404324 | Addgene NGS Result
TTAATGTAGTCTTATGCAATACTCTTGTAGTCTTGCAACATGGTAACGATGAGTTAGCAACATGCCTTAC
AAGGAGAGAAAAAGCACCGTGCATGCCGATTGGTGGAAGTAAGGTGGTACGATCGTGCCTTATTAGGAAG
GCAACAGACGGGTCTGACATGGATTGGACGAACCACTGAATTGCCGCATTGCAGAGATATTGTATTTAAG
TGCCTAGCTCGATACATAAACGGGTCTCTCTGGTTAGACCAGATCTGAGCCTGGGAGCTCTCTGGCTAAC
TAGGGAACCCACTGCTTAAGCCTCAATAAAGCTTGCCTTGAGTGCTTCAAGTAGTGTGTGCCCGTCTGTT
GTGTGACTCTGGTAACTAGAGATCCCTCAGACCCTTTTAGTCAGTGTGGAAAATCTCTAGCAGTGGCGCC
CGAACAGGGACTTGAAAGCGAAAGGGAAACCAGAGGAGCTCTCTCGACGCAGGACTCGGCTTGCTGAAGC
GCGCACGGCAAGAGGCGAGGGGCGGCGACTGGTGAGTACGCCAAAAATTTTGACTAGCGGAGGCTAGAAG
GAGAGAGATGGGTGCGAGAGCGTCAGTATTAAGCGGGGGAGAATTAGATCGCGATGGGAAAAAATTCGGT
TAAGGCCAGGGGGAAAGAAAAAATATAAATTAAAACATATAGTATGGGCAAGCAGGGAGCTAGAACGATT
CGCAGTTAATCCTGGCCTGTTAGAAACATCAGAAGGCTGTAGACAAATACTGGGACAGCTACAACCATCC
CTTCAGACAGGATCAGAAGAACTTAGATCATTATATAATACAGTAGCAACCCTCTATTGTGTGCATCAAA
GGATAGAGATAAAAGACACCAAGGAAGCTTTAGACAAGATAGAGGAAGAGCAAAACAAAAGTAAGACCAC
CGCACAGCAAGCGGCCGCTGATCTTCAGACCTGGAGGAGGAGATATGAGGGACAATTGGAGAAGTGAATT
ATATAAATATAAAGTAGTAAAAATTGAACCATTAGGAGTAGCACCCACCAAGGCAAAGAGAAGAGTGGTG
CAGAGAGAAAAAAGAGCAGTGGGAATAGGAGCTTTGTTCCTTGGGTTCTTGGGAGCAGCAGGAAGCACTA
TGGGCGCAGCGTCAATGACGCTGACGGTACAGGCCAGACAATTATTGTCTGGTATAGTGCAGCAGCAGAA
CAATTTGCTGAGGGCTATTGAGGCGCAACAGCATCTGTTGCAACTCACAGTCTGGGGCATCAAGCAGCTC
CAGGCAAGAATCCTGGCTGTGGAAAGATACCTAAAGGATCAACAGCTCCTGGGGATTTGGGGTTGCTCTG
GAAAACTCATTTGCACCACTGCTGTGCCTTGGAATGCTAGTTGGAGTAATAAATCTCTGGAACAGATTTG
GAATCACACGACCTGGATGGAGTGGGACAGAGAAATTAACAATTACACAAGCTTAATACACTCCTTAATT
GAAGAATCGCAAAACCAGCAAGAAAAGAATGAACAAGAATTATTGGAATTAGATAAATGGGCAAGTTTGT
GGAATTGGTTTAACATAACAAATTGGCTGTGGTATATAAAATTATTCATAATGATAGTAGGAGGCTTGGT
AGGTTTAAGAATAGTTTTTGCTGTACTTTCTATAGTGAATAGAGTTAGGCAGGGATATTCACCATTATCG
TTTCAGACCCACCTCCCAACCCCGAGGGGACCCATGCATTGCATCTCAATTAGTCAGCAACCAGGTGTGG
AAAGTCCCCAGGCTCCCCAGCAGGCAGAAGTATGCAAAGCATGCGTCTCAATTAGTCAGCAACCATAGTC
CCGCCCCTAACTCCGCCCATCCCGCCCCTAACTCCGCCCAGTTCCGCCCATTCTCCGCCCCATGGCTGAC
TAATTTTTTTTATTTATGCAGAGGCCGAGGCCGCCTCGGCCTCTGAGCTATTCCAGAAGTAGTGAGGAGG
CTTTTTTGGAGGCCTAGGCTTTTGCAAAAAGCTTTCTAGAGGTACCACCGGAGCTTACCATGACCGAGTA
CAAGCCCACGGTGCGCCTCGCCACCCGCGACGACGTCCCCAGGGCCGTACGCACCCTCGCCGCCGCGTTC
GCCGACTACCCCGCCACGCGCCACACCGTCGATCCGGACCGCCACATCGAGCGGGTCACCGAGCTGCAAG
AACTCTTCCTCACGCGCGTCGGGCTCGACATCGGCAAGGTGTGGGTCGCGGACGACGGCGCCGCCGTGGC
GGTCTGGACCACGCCGGAGAGCGTCGAAGCGGGGGCGGTGTTCGCCGAGATCGGCCCGCGCATGGCCGAG
TTGAGCGGTTCCCGGCTGGCCGCGCAGCAACAGATGGAAGGCCTCCTGGCGCCGCACCGGCCCAAGGAGC
CCGCGTGGTTCCTGGCCACCGTCGGCGTCTCGCCCGACCACCAGGGCAAGGGTCTGGGCAGCGCCGTCGT
GCTCCCCGGAGTGGAGGCGGCCGAGCGCGCCGGGGTGCCCGCCTTCCTGGAGACCTCCGCGCCCCGCAAC
CTCCCCTTCTACGAGCGGCTCGGCTTCACCGTCACCGCCGACGTCGAGGTGCCCGAAGGACCGCGCACCT
GGTGCATGACCCGCAAGCCCGGTGCCAGTTAACGAATTCTAGATCTTGAGACAAATGGCAGTATTCATCC
ACAATTTTAAAAGAAAAGGGGGGATTGGGGGGTACAGTGCAGGGGAAAGAATAGTAGACATAATAGCAAC
AGACATACAAACTAAAGAATTACAAAAACAAATTACAAAAATTCAAAATTTTCGGGTTTATTACAGGGAC
AGCAGAGATCCACTTTGGCGCCGGCTCGAGGCCTGCAGGTGCAAAGATGGATAAAGTTTTAAACAGAGAG
GAATCTTTGCAGCTAATGGACCTTCTAGGTCTTGAAAGGAGTGGGAATTGGCTCCGGTGCCCGTCAGTGG
GCAGAGCGCACATCGCCCACAGTCCCCGAGAAGTTGGGGGGAGGGGTCGGCAATTGAACCGGTGCCTAGA
GAAGGTGGCGCGGGGTAAACTGGGAAAGTGATGTCGTGTACTGGCTCCGCCTTTTTCCCGAGGGTGGGGG
AGAACCGTATATAAGTGCAGTAGTCGCCGTGAACGTTCTTTTTCGCAACGGGTTTGCCGCCAGAACACAG
GTAAGTGCCGTGTGTGGTTCCCGCGGGCCTGGCCTCTTTACGGGTTATGGCCCTTGCGTGCCTTGAATTA
CTTCCACCTGGCTGCAGTACGTGATTCTTGATCCCGAGCTTCGGGTTGGAAGTGGGTGGGAGAGTTCGAG
GCCTTGCGCTTAAGGAGCCCCTTCGCCTCGTGCTTGAGTTGAGGCCTGGCCTGGGCGCTGGGGCCGCCGC
GTGCGAATCTGGTGGCACCTTCGCGCCTGTCTCGCTGCTTTCGATAAGTCTCTAGCCATTTAAAATTTTT
GATGACCTGCTGCGACGCTTTTTTTCTGGCAAGATAGTCTTGTAAATGCGGGCCAAGATCTGCACACTGG
TATTTCGGTTTTTGGGGCCGCGGGCGGCGACGGGGCCCGTGCGTCCCAGCGCACATGTTCGGCGAGGCGG
GGCCTGCGAGCGCGGCCACCGAGAATCGGACGGGGGTAGTCTCAAGCTGGCCGGCCTGCTCTGGTGCCTG
GCCTCGCGCCGCCGTGTATCGCCCCGCCCTGGGCGGCAAGGCTGGCCCGGTCGGCACCAGTTGCGTGAGC
GGAAAGATGGCCGCTTCCCGGCCCTGCTGCAGGGAGCTCAAAATGGAGGACGCGGCGCTCGGGAGAGCGG
GCGGGTGAGTCACCCACACAAAGGAAAAGGGCCTTTCCGTCCTCAGCCGTCGCTTCATGTGACTCCACGG
AGTACCGGGCGCCGTCCAGGCACCTCGATTAGTTCTCGAGCTTTTGGAGTACGTCGTCTTTAGGTTGGGG
GGAGGGGTTTTATGCGATGGAGTTTCCCCACACTGAGTGGGTGGAGACTGAAGTTAGGCCAGCTTGGCAC
TTGATGTAATTCTCCTTGGAATTTGCCCTTTTTGAGTTTGGATCTTGGTTCATTCTCAAGCCTCAGACAG
TGGTTCAAAGTTTTTTTCTTCCATTTCAGGTGTCGTGAGGCTAGCATCGATTGATCAACAAGTTTGTACA
AAAAAGTTGGCATGTCGGCGACGGGGCCCATCAGTAACTATTACGTGGACTCGCTCATCTCTCACGACAA
TGAAGACCTCCTAGCGTCCAGGTTTCCGGCCACCGGGGCTCATCCCGCCGCCGCCAGACCCAGCGGTTTG
GTGCCGGACTGTAGCGATTTTCCGTCCTGTAGCTTCGCGCCCAAGCCGGCAGTGTTCAGCACGTCGTGGG
CGCCCGTGCCCTCTCAGTCGTCCGTGGTATATCACCCGTACGGCCCCCAGCCCCACCTCGGCGCCGACAC
GCGCTACATGCGGACTTGGCTCGAGCCGCTGTCCGGCGCCGTCTCCTTCCCCAGCTTCCCGGCCGGGGGC
CGTCACTACGCCCTCAAGCCGGACGCCTACCCCGGGCGCCGCGCGGACTGCGGCCCAGGGGAGGGCCGCA
GCTACCCGGACTACATGTACGGCTCGCCCGGGGAGCTGCGCGACCGCGCCCCGCAGACACTGCCCTCGCC
CGAGGCGGACGCGCTCGCCGGCAGCAAGCACAAAGAGGAGAAGGCTGACCTGGACCCCAGCAACCCCGTG
GCCAACTGGATTCACGCCCGCTCCACGAGGAAGAAGCGCTGCCCCTACACCAAGTACCAGACGCTGGAAC
TGGAGAAGGAGTTTCTCTTCAATATGTATTTAACCAGGGACCGTCGGTATGAGGTGGCCCGGGTTCTCAA
TCTCACCGAGCGGCAGGTCAAAATCTGGTTTCAGAATCGAAGGATGAAGATGAAAAAGATGAATAAAGAG
AAAACCGACAAGGAGCAGTCCTACCCAACTTTCTTGTACAAAGTGGTTGATATCGGTAAGCCTATCCCTA
ACCCTCTCCTCGGTCTCGATTCTACGTAGTAATGAACTAGTCCGTAACTTGAAAGTATTTCGATTTCTTG
GCTTTATATATCTTGTGGAAAGGACGACGCGGCTACGTAGCTTTTTCATGAACGCGTTAAGTCGACAATC
AACCTCTGGATTACAAAATTTGTGAAAGATTGACTGGTATTCTTAACTATGTTGCTCCTTTTACGCTATG
TGGATACGCTGCTTTAATGCCTTTGTATCATGCTATTGCTTCCCGTATGGCTTTCATTTTCTCCTCCTTG
TATAAATCCTGGTTGCTGTCTCTTTATGAGGAGTTGTGGCCCGTTGTCAGGCAACGTGGCGTGGTGTGCA
CTGTGTTTGCTGACGCAACCCCCACTGGTTGGGGCATTGCCACCACCTGTCAGCTCCTTTCCGGGACTTT
CGCTTTCCCCCTCCCTATTGCCACGGCGGAACTCATCGCCGCCTGCCTTGCCCGCTGCTGGACAGGGGCT
CGGCTGTTGGGCACTGACAATTCCGTGGTGTTGTCGGGGAAATCATCGTCCTTTCCTTGGCTGCTCGCCT
GTGTTGCCACCTGGATTCTGCGCGGGACGTCCTTCTGCTACGTCCCTTCGGCCCTCAATCCAGCGGACCT
TCCTTCCCGCGGCCTGCTGCCGGCTCTGCGGCCTCTTCCGCGTCTTCGCCTTCGCCCTCAGACGAGTCGG
ATCTCCCTTTGGGCCGCCTCCCCGCGTCGACTTTAAGACCAATGACTTACAAGGCAGCTGTAGATCTTAG
CCACTTTTTAAAAGAAAAGGGGGGACTGGAAGGGCTAATTCACTCCCAACGAAGACAAGATCTGCTTTTT
GCTTGTACTGGGTCTCTCTGGTTAGACCAGATCTGAGCCTGGGAGCTCTCTGGCTAACTAGGGAACCCAC
TGCTTAAGCCTCAATAAAGCTTGCCTTGAGTGCTTCAAGTAGTGTGTGCCCGTCTGTTGTGTGACTCTGG
TAACTAGAGATCCCTCAGACCCTTTTAGTCAGTGTGGAAAATCTCTAGCAGTACGTATAGTAGTTCATGT
CATCTTATTATTCAGTATTTATAACTTGCAAAGAAATGAATATCAGAGAGTGAGAGGAACTTGTTTATTG
CAGCTTATAATGGTTACAAATAAAGCAATAGCATCACAAATTTCACAAATAAAGCATTTTTTTCACTGCA
TTCTAGTTGTGGTTTGTCCAAACTCATCAATGTATCTTATCATGTCTGGCTCTAGCTATCCCGCCCCTAA
CTCCGCCCATCCCGCCCCTAACTCCGCCCAGTTCCGCCCATTCTCCGCCCCATGGCTGACTAATTTTTTT
TATTTATGCAGAGGCCGAGGCCGCCTCGGCCTCTGAGCTATTCCAGAAGTAGTGAGGAGGCTTTTTTGGA
GGCCTAGGGACGTACCCAATTCGCCCTATAGTGAGTCGTATTACGCGCGCTCACTGGCCGTCGTTTTACA
ACGTCGTGACTGGGAAAACCCTGGCGTTACCCAACTTAATCGCCTTGCAGCACATCCCCCTTTCGCCAGC
TGGCGTAATAGCGAAGAGGCCCGCACCGATCGCCCTTCCCAACAGTTGCGCAGCCTGAATGGCGAATGGG
[124 nt withheld, positions 6581-6704]
C
[91 nt withheld, positions 6706-6796]
A
[49 nt withheld, positions 6798-6846]
CCTTTGACGTTGGAGTCCACGTTCTTT
[37 nt withheld, positions 6874-6910]
ACCCTATCTCGGTCTATTCTTTTGATTTATAAGGGATTTTGCCGATTTCGGCCTATTGGTTAAAAAATGA
GCTGATTTAACAAAAATTTAACGCGAATTTTAACAAAATATTAACGCTTACAATTTAGGTGGCACTTTTC
GGGGAAATGTGCGCGGAACCCCTATTTGTTTATTTTTCTAAATACATTCAAATATGTATCCGCTCATGAG
ACAATAACCCTGATAAATGCTTCAATAATATTGAAAAAGGAAGAGTATGAGTATTCAACATTTCCGTGTC
GCCCTTATTCCCTTTTTTGCGGCATTTTGCCTTCCTGTTTTTGCTCACCCAGAAACGCTGGTGAAAGTAA
AAGATGCTGAAGATCAGTTGGGTGCACGAGTGGGTTACATCGAACTGGATCTCAACAGCGGTAAGATCCT
TGAGAGTTTTCGCCCCGAAGAACGTTTTCCAATGATGAGCACTTTTAAAGTTCTGCTATGTGGCGCGGTA
TTATCCCGTATTGACGCCGGGCAAGAGCAACTCGGTCGCCGCATACACTATTCTCAGAATGACTTGGTTG
AGTACTCACCAGTCACAGAAAAGCATCTTACGGATGGCATGACAGTAAGAGAATTATGCAGTGCTGCCAT
AACCATGAGTGATAACACTGCGGCCAACTTACTTCTGACAACGATCGGAGGACCGAAGGAGCTAACCGCT
TTTTTGCACAACATGGGGGATCATGTAACTCGCCTTGATCGTTGGGAACCGGAGCTGAATGAAGCCATAC
CAAACGACGAGCGTGACACCACGATGCCTGTAGCAATGGCAACAACGTTGCGCAAACTATTAACTGGCGA
ACTACTTACTCTAGCTTCCCGGCAACAATTAATAGACTGGATGGAGGCGGATAAAGTTGCAGGACCACTT
CTGCGCTCGGCCCTTCCGGCTGGCTGGTTTATTGCTGATAAATCTGGAGCCGGTGAGCGTGGGTCTCGCG
GTATCATTGCAGCACTGGGGCCAGATGGTAAGCCCTCCCGTATCGTAGTTATCTACACGACGGGGAGTCA
GGCAACTATGGATGAACGAAATAGACAGATCGCTGAGATAGGTGCCTCACTGATTAAGCATTGGTAACTG
TCAGACCAAGTTTACTCATATATACTTTAGATTGATTTAAAACTTCATTTTTAATTTAAAAGGATCTAGG
TGAAGATCCTTTTTGATAATCTCATGACCAAAATCCCTTAACGTGAGTTTTCGTTCCACTGAGCGTCAGA
CCCCGTAGAAAAGATCAAAGGATCTTCTTGAGATCCTTTTTTTCTGCGCGTAATCTGCTGCTTGCAAACA
AAAAAACCACCGCTACCAGCGGTGGTTTGTTTGCCGGATCAAGAGCTACCAACTCTTTTTCCGAAGGTAA
CTGGCTTCAGCAGAGCGCAGATACCAAATACTGTTCTTCTAGTGTAGCCGTAGTTAGGCCACCACTTCAA
GAACTCTGTAGCACCGCCTACATACCTCGCTCTGCTAATCCTGTTACCAGTGGCTGCTGCCAGTGGCGAT
AAGTCGTGTCTTACCGGGTTGGACTCAAGACGATAGTTACCGGATAAGGCGCAGCGGTCGGGCTGAACGG
GGGGTTCGTGCACACAGCCCAGCTTGGAGCGAACGACCTACACCGAACTGAGATACCTACAGCGTGAGCT
ATGAGAAAGCGCCACGCTTCCCGAAGGGAGAAAGGCGGACAGGTATCCGGTAAGCGGCAGGGTCGGAACA
GGAGAGCGCACGAGGGAGCTTCCAGGGGGAAACGCCTGGTATCTTTATAGTCCTGTCGGGTTTCGCCACC
TCTGACTTGAGCGTCGATTTTTGTGATGCTCGTCAGGGGGGCGGAGCCTATGGAAAAACGCCAGCAACGC
GGCCTTTTTACGGTTCCTGGCCTTTTGCTGGCCTTTTGCTCACATGTTCTTTCCTGCGTTATCCCCTGAT
TCTGTGGATAACCGTATTACCGCCTTTGAGTGAGCTGATACCGCTCGCCGCAGCCGAACGACCGAGCGCA
GCGAGTCAGTGAGCGAGGAAGCGGAAGAGCGCCCAATACGCAAACCGCCTCTCCCCGCGCGTTGGCCGAT
TCATTAATGCAGCTGGCACGACAGGTTTCCCGACTGGAAAGCGGGCAGTGAGCGCAACGCAATTAATGTG
AGTTAGCTCACTCATTAGGCACCCCAGGCTTTACACTTTATGCTTCCGGCTCGTATGTTGTGTGGAATTG
TGAGCGGATAACAATTTCACACAGGAAACAGCTATGACCATGATTACGCCAAGCGCGCAATTAACCCTCA
CTAAAGGGAACAAAAGCTGGAGCTGCAAGC
Features (pLannotate 1.2.2; 34 found; start..end, strand, type, name):
      5..231     +  promoter       RSV promoter: Rous sarcoma virus enhancer/promoter
    232..412     +  LTR            5' LTR (truncated): truncated 5' long terminal repeat (LTR) from HIV-1
    459..584     +  misc_feature   HIV-1 Ψ: packaging signal of human immunodeficiency virus type 1
    568..931     +  CDS            HIV-1 gag (fragment): gag protein from human immunodeficiency virus 1; gag
   1077..1310    +  misc_feature   RRE: The Rev response element (RRE) of HIV-1 allows for Rev-dependent mRNA export from the nucleus to the cytoplasm.
   1687..1713    +  CDS            Rev (fragment): human immunodeficiency virus 1 (HIV-1) Rev protein; rev; enhances nuclear export of unspliced and incompletely spliced viral mRNAs
   1720..1743    +  promoter       SV40 promoter (fragment): SV40 early promoter
   1744..1815    +  promoter       SV40 promoter (fragment): SV40 enhancer and early promoter
   1839..1974    +  rep_origin     SV40 ori: SV40 origin of replication
   2020..2616    +  CDS            PuroR (fragment): puromycin N-acetyltransferase; pac from Streptomyces; confers resistance to puromycin
   2665..2782    +  misc_feature   cPPT/CTS: central polypurine tract and central termination sequence of HIV-1
   2847..2913    +  CDS            small t antigen (fragment): SV40 (simian virus 40) small t antigen
   2920..4098    +  promoter       EF-1α promoter: strong constitutive promoter for human elongation factor EF-1α
   4119..4136    +  protein_bind   attB1 (fragment): mutant version of attB; core recombination site for the Gateway® BP reaction BP Clonase™
   4142..4921    +  CDS            HOXC9: HXC9_HUMAN - Also known as HOX3B. Experimental evidence at protein level: Swiss-Prot protein existence level 1. Sequence-specific transcription factor which is part of a developmental regulatory system that provides cells with specific positional identities on the anterior-posterior axis. From Homo sapiens (Human).
   4923..4947    -  protein_bind   attB2: mutant version of attB; recombination site for the Gateway® BP reaction BP Clonase™
   4955..4996    +  CDS            V5 tag: epitope tag from simian virus 5
   5012..5065    +  promoter       U6 promoter (fragment): RNA polymerase III promoter for human U6 snRNA
   5107..5695    +  misc_feature   WPRE: woodchuck hepatitis virus posttranscriptional regulatory element
   5746..5765    +  misc_feature   cPPT/CTS (fragment): central polypurine tract and central termination sequence of HIV-1
   5767..6000    +  LTR            3' LTR (ΔU3): self-inactivating 3' long terminal repeat (LTR) from HIV-1
   6078..6199    +  polyA_signal   SV40 poly(A) signal: SV40 polyadenylation signal
   6239..6374    +  rep_origin     SV40 ori: SV40 origin of replication
   6395..6413    -  promoter       T7 promoter: promoter for bacteriophage T7 RNA polymerase
   6421..6576    +  CDS            lacZα (fragment): LacZα fragment of β-galactosidase; lacZ fragment
   6581..7009    +  rep_origin     f1 ori (sequence partly withheld): f1 bacteriophage origin of replication; arrow indicates direction of (+) strand synthesis
   7062..7166    +  promoter       AmpR promoter: bla
   7167..8027    +  CDS            AmpR: β-lactamase; bla; confers resistance to ampicillin, carbenicillin, and related antibiotics
   8198..8786    +  rep_origin     ori: high-copy-number ColE1/pMB1/pBR322/pUC origin of replication
   8969..9061    +  CDS            lacI (fragment): lac repressor; lacI; The lac repressor binds to the lac operator to inhibit transcription in E. coli. This inhibition can be relieved by adding lactose or isopropyl-β-D-thiogalactopyranoside (IPTG).
   9074..9095    +  protein_bind   CAP binding site: CAP binding activates transcription in the presence of cAMP. E. coli catabolite activator protein
   9110..9140    +  promoter       lac promoter: promoter for the E. coli lac operon
   9148..9164    +  protein_bind   lac operator: The lac repressor binds to the lac operator to inhibit transcription in E. coli. This inhibition can be relieved by adding lactose or isopropyl-β-D-thiogalactopyranoside (IPTG). lac repressor encoded by lacI
   9209..9227    +  promoter       T3 promoter: promoter for bacteriophage T3 RNA polymerase
