[The description below was written by a language model from this plasmid's Addgene catalogue record and pLannotate feature annotations shown in this document.]
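Description:
TFORF3246 is a lentiviral mammalian expression plasmid built on the pLX_TRC317 backbone and carrying the human HOXC9 open reading frame, a homeobox transcription factor involved in anterior-posterior positional identity. It belongs to a barcoded transcription factor ORF collection in which each clone carries a unique 24-bp barcode, so the overexpressed factor can be identified by sequencing in pooled screens. The barcode is not annotated in the feature table, so its position cannot be stated from the record. In bacteria the plasmid is maintained through a high-copy ColE1/pUC-type origin with ampicillin resistance (AmpR), and an f1 origin is also present. The depositor warns that the plasmid may recombine, a known risk with LTR-containing vectors.

The viral portion has a third-generation, self-inactivating layout. An RSV promoter drives a truncated HIV-1 5' LTR, followed by the Ψ packaging signal, a gag fragment, the RRE for Rev-dependent export and a cPPT/CTS, and the unit ends in a ΔU3 3' LTR with a downstream SV40 polyadenylation signal. Two expression units lie between the LTRs. An SV40 promoter/origin region drives puromycin N-acetyltransferase for selection of transduced cells. The EF-1α promoter drives HOXC9, which was inserted by Gateway recombination and is flanked by attB1 and attB2 sites. The ORF reads through attB2 into a C-terminal V5 epitope tag for detecting the protein, and a WPRE downstream enhances transcript expression. The short U6 promoter, lacZα, lacI and small t antigen fragments appear to be backbone remnants. The annotated sequence (9,250 nt) matches the stated backbone plus insert sizes. The construct is used for packaging lentivirus to overexpress HOXC9 stably, for example in directed differentiation screens.
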