Addgene plasmid #144722: TFORF3246
Purpose: Lentiviral vector for overexpressing transcription factor ORFs with unique 24-bp barcodes. Barcodes facilitate identification of transcription factors in pooled screens.
Depositing lab: Feng Zhang. Depositing organization: Broad Institute. Publication: A transcription factor atlas of directed differentiation. Joung J, Ma S, Tay T, Geiger-Schuller KR, Kirchgatterer PC, Verdine VK, Guo B, Arias-Garcia MA, Allen WE, Singh A, Kuksenko O, Abudayyeh OO, Gootenberg JS, Fu Z, Macrae RK, Buenrostro JD, Regev A, Zhang F. Cell. 2023 Jan 5;186(1):209-229.e26. doi: 10.1016/j.cell.2022.11.026. PubMed 36608654.
Backbone
  Vector backbone: pLX_TRC317
  Backbone manufacturer: Broad Institute Genetic Perturbation Platform
  Backbone size w/o insert (bp): 8264
  Vector type: Mammalian Expression, Lentiviral
  Selectable markers: Puromycin
Growth in bacteria
  Bacterial resistance: Ampicillin, 100 μg/mL
  Growth temperature: 37°C
  Growth strain: NEB Stable
  Copy number: High Copy
Gene/Insert
  Gene/Insert name: HOXC9
  Species: H. sapiens (human)
  Insert size (bp): 986
  Entrez Gene: HOXC9 (a.k.a. HOX3, HOX3B)
  Promoter: EF1a
  Tag / fusion protein: V5 (C terminal on insert)
  Cloning method: Gateway Cloning
  Sequencing primers: 5′ GGGTGGAGACTGAAGTTAGGCCAG; 3′ CACATAGCGTAAAAGGAGCAACATAG
Resource information
  A portion of this plasmid was derived from a plasmid made by: Broad Institute Genetic Perturbation Platform
Terms and licenses: Academic/Nonprofit Terms; Industry Terms: Not Available to Industry
Depositor comments: NM_006897.2 Please test multiple small colonies in case of plasmid recombination. To make this collection available in a timely manner, a portion of this collection was not fully sequenced by Addgene. If an Addgene verified full plasmid sequence is not available, please contact us prior to placing an order to request the full sequence.
How to cite: TFORF3246 was a gift from Feng Zhang (Addgene plasmid # 144722 ; http://n2t.net/addgene:144722 ; RRID:Addgene_144722)
