>Addgene plasmid #144722 | TFORF3246 | depositor partial sequence | sequence record 286281 | Insert
ATCGATTGATCAACAAGTTTGTACAAAAAAGTTGGCATGTCGGCGACGGGGCCCATCAGTAACTATTACG
TGGACTCGCTCATCTCTCACGACAATGAAGACCTCCTAGCGTCCAGGTTTCCGGCCACCGGGGCTCATCC
CGCCGCCGCCAGACCCAGCGGTTTGGTGCCGGACTGTAGCGATTTTCCGTCCTGTAGCTTCGCGCCCAAG
CCGGCAGTGTTCAGCACGTCGTGGGCGCCCGTGCCCTCTCAGTCGTCCGTGGTATATCACCCGTACGGCC
CCCAGCCCCACCTCGGCGCCGACACGCGCTACATGCGGACTTGGCTCGAGCCGCTGTCCGGCGCCGTCTC
CTTCCCCAGCTTCCCGGCCGGGGGCCGTCACTACGCCCTCAAGCCGGACGCCTACCCCGGGCGCCGCGCG
GACTGCGGCCCAGGGGAGGGCCGCAGCTACCCGGACTACATGTACGGCTCGCCCGGGGAGCTGCGCGACC
GCGCCCCGCAGACACTGCCCTCGCCCGAGGCGGACGCGCTCGCCGGCAGCAAGCACAAAGAGGAGAAGGC
TGACCTGGACCCCAGCAACCCCGTGGCCAACTGGATTCACGCCCGCTCCACGAGGAAGAAGCGCTGCCCC
TACACCAAGTACCAGACGCTGGAACTGGAGAAGGAGTTTCTCTTCAATATGTATTTAACCAGGGACCGTC
GGTATGAGGTGGCCCGGGTTCTCAATCTCACCGAGCGGCAGGTCAAAATCTGGTTTCAGAATCGAAGGAT
GAAGATGAAAAAGATGAATAAAGAGAAAACCGACAAGGAGCAGTCCTACCCAACTTTCTTGTACAAAGTG
GTTGATATCGGTAAGCCTATCCCTAACCCTCTCCTCGGTCTCGATTCTACGTAGTAATGAACTAGTCCGT
AACTTGAAAGTATTTCGATTTCTTGGCTTTATATATCTTGTGGAAAGGACGACGCGGCTACGTAGCTTTT
TCATGA
