>Addgene plasmid #144722 | TFORF3246 | depositor partial sequence | sequence record 286282 | Barcode
CGCGGCTACGTAGCTTTTTCATGA
